Addgene plasmid #104019: pEB1-coVenNB
Purpose: Plasmid encoding coVenNB
Depositing lab: Philippe Cluzel. Depositing organization: Harvard University. Publication: Systematic characterization of maturation time of fluorescent proteins in living cells. Balleza E, Kim JM, Cluzel P. Nat Methods. 2018 Jan;15(1):47-51. doi: 10.1038/nmeth.4509. Epub 2017 Nov 20. PubMed 29320486.
Backbone
  Vector backbone: pEB1
  Backbone size w/o insert (bp): 3674
  Total vector size (bp): 4391
  Modifications to backbone: Derived from pUA66. Inserted constitutive promoter proC. Replaced original insert with FP of interest.
  Vector type: Bacterial Expression ; Low copy
Growth in bacteria
  Bacterial resistance: Kanamycin, 50 μg/mL
  Growth temperature: 37°C
  Growth strain: MG1655
  Copy number: Low Copy
Gene/Insert
  Gene/Insert name: coVenNB
  Species: Synthetic
  Insert size (bp): 717
  Mutation: Same protein sequence as Venus NB (codon optimized nucleotide sequence)
  Promoter: proC
  Cloning method: Gibson Cloning
  Sequencing primers: 5′ GCGTATCACGAGGCCCTTTC; 3′ AAAGGGAAAACTGTCCATATGCAC
Terms and licenses: Academic/Nonprofit Terms; Industry Terms: Not Available to Industry
Depositor comments: This is a codon optimized version of Venus NB. Please see "Notes On Plasmids In This Collection" document for further details and references.
How to cite: pEB1-coVenNB was a gift from Philippe Cluzel (Addgene plasmid # 104019 ; http://n2t.net/addgene:104019 ; RRID:Addgene_104019)
