[The description below was written by a language model from this plasmid's Addgene catalogue record and pLannotate feature annotations shown in this document.]
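Description:
pEB1-coVenNB is a low-copy bacterial expression plasmid of about 4.4 kb that produces a yellow fluorescent protein constitutively in Escherichia coli. Its pEB1 backbone is derived from pUA66, modified by adding the constitutive proC promoter and replacing the original insert with the fluorescent protein of interest. Replication depends on the pSC101 origin together with its cognate Rep101 (RepA) initiator protein, a pairing that keeps copy number low. Selection is by kanamycin through the neo/nptII aminoglycoside phosphotransferase gene, which is followed by the phage lambda t0 terminator. A short tnpA fragment annotated next to the resistance gene is most likely a non-functional remnant of the Tn5 sequence from which this marker originates.

The payload is coVenNB, a 717 bp synthetic open reading frame inserted by Gibson assembly. It encodes the same protein as Venus NB but with a codon-optimised nucleotide sequence. The automated annotation labels this coding region SYFP2, which reflects its similarity to a closely related Aequorea victoria-derived yellow variant rather than a different insert. The proC promoter itself is not picked up in the feature table, though the catalogue entry names it as the driver of expression. Downstream of the coding sequence lie a small multiple cloning site fragment and the rrnB T1 transcription terminator, which insulates the cassette from the rest of the plasmid.

The plasmid belongs to a collection built to compare fluorescent protein maturation times systematically in living cells. In that setting, the shared promoter and low-copy backbone allow different fluorescent proteins to be compared under matched expression conditions. This construct specifically allows a codon-optimised Venus NB to be compared with the original coding sequence.
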