Features (pLannotate 1.2.2; 8 found; start..end, strand, type, name):
    252..962     +  CDS            SYFP2: SYFP2 is a basic (constitutively fluorescent) yellow fluorescent protein published in 2006, derived from Aequorea victoria. It is reported to be a very rapidly-maturing monomer with moderate acid sensitivity.
    973..992     +  misc_feature   MCS (fragment): pUC18/19 multiple cloning site
   1003..1089    +  terminator     rrnB T1 terminator: Escherichia coli rrnB; transcription terminator T1 from the E. coli rrnB gene
   1627..2577    -  CDS            Rep101: RepA protein needed for replication with the pSC101 origin; rep101
   2625..2847    -  rep_origin     pSC101 ori: low-copy replication origin that requires the Rep101 protein
   3339..3433    -  terminator     lambda t0 terminator: transcription terminator from phage lambda
   3467..4258    -  CDS            neo: KKA2_KLEPN - Also known as kan, nptII. Experimental evidence at protein level: Swiss-Prot protein existence level 1. Resistance to kanamycin, neomycin, paromomycin, ribostamycin, butirosin and gentamicin B. From Klebsiella pneumoniae.
   4290..18      -  CDS            tnpA (fragment) (across the origin): TN5P_ECOLX - Also known as tnp. Experimental evidence at protein level: Swiss-Prot protein existence level 1. Mediates transposition of transposon Tn5 by a 'cut and paste' mechanism. First, the monomeric transposase binds the 19 bp inverted DNA repeats flanking the transposon. Then, dimerization of the DNA- bound transposase creates a synaptic DNA complex. After nicking of the first DNA strand, excision of the transposon proceeds through a series of intermediates. The transposase then mediates the insertion of the transposon at a new site by strand transfer. The activity of the wild- type tran
>Addgene plasmid #104019 | pEB1-coVenNB | addgene full sequence | sequence record 200463 | Addgene NGS Result
TCCGACGTCTAAGAAACCATTATTATCATGACATTAACCTATAAAAATAGGCGTATCACGAGGCCCTTTC
GTCTTCACCACAGCTAACACCACGTCGTCCCTATCTGCTGCCCTAGGTCTATGAGTGGTTGCTGGATAAC
TTTACGGGCATGCATAAGGCTCGTATGATATATTCAGGGAGACCACAACGGTTTCCCTCTACAAATAATT
TTGTTTAACTTTTCTAGATTTAAGAAGGAGATATACATATGAGCAAAGGTGAAGAACTGTTCACCGGCGT
TGTGCCAATTCTGGTTGAGCTGGATGGTGACGTGAATGGCCACAAATTTTCCGTGTCTGGTGAAGGCGAG
GGTGATGCTACTTATGGCAAACTGACTCTGAAACTGATCTGTACCACCGGCAAACTGCCTGTTCCGTGGC
CAACTCTGGTCACTACTCTGGGTTACGGCGTGCAGTGTTTTGCGCGTTACCCGGATCACATGAAACAGCA
TGACTTCTTCAAATCTGCCATGCCGGAAGGCTATGTCCAAGAACGTACGATCTTTTTCAAGGACGACGGC
AACTATAAAACCCGTGCCGAAGTTAAATTCGAGGGTGACACCCTGGTTAACCGCATCGAACTGAAAGGCA
TTGACTTCAAAGAGGACGGCAACATTCTGGGTCACAAGCTGGAATACAACTACAACTCCCACAACGTTTA
CATTACTGCTGACAAGCAGAAAAACGGCATCAAAGCAAACTTCAAGATCCGTCACAACATTGAAGATGGT
GGCGTACAGCTGGCAGATCACTACCAGCAGAACACTCCAATCGGTGATGGCCCAGTACTGCTGCCAGATA
ACCATTACCTGTCCTACCAGAGCAAACTGTCTAAAGACCCGAACGAAAAACGTGACCACATGGTACTGCT
GGAATTTGTTACCGCGGCAGGCATTACCCACGGTATGGACGAACTGTATAAATAAATGTCCAGACCTGCA
GGCATGCAAGCTCTAGAGGCATCAAATAAAACGAAAGGCTCAGTCGAAAGACTGGGCCTTTCGTTTTATC
TGTTGTTTGTCGGTGAACGCTCTCCTGAGTAGGACAAATCCGCCGCCCTAGACCTAGGGTACGGGTTTTG
CTGCCCGCAAACGGGCTGTTCTGGTGTTGCTAGTTTGTTATCAGAATCGCAGATCCGGCTTCAGCCGGTT
TGCCGGCTGAAAGCGCTATTTCTTCCAGAATTGCCATGATTTTTTCCCCACGGGAGGCGTCACTGGCTCC
CGTGTTGTCGGCAGCTTTGATTCGATAAGCAGCATCGCCTGTTTCAGGCTGTCTATGTGTGACTGTTGAG
CTGTAACAAGTTGTCTCAGGTGTTCAATTTCATGTTCTAGTTGCTTTGTTTTACTGGTTTCACCTGTTCT
ATTAGGTGTTACATGCTGTTCATCTGTTACATTGTCGATCTGTTCATGGTGAACAGCTTTGAATGCACCA
AAAACTCGTAAAAGCTCTGATGTATCTATCTTTTTTACACCGTTTTCATCTGTGCATATGGACAGTTTTC
CCTTTGATATGTAACGGTGAACAGTTGTTCTACTTTTGTTTGTTAGTCTTGATGCTTCACTGATAGATAC
AAGAGCCATAAGAACCTCAGATCCTTCCGTATTTAGCCAGTATGTTCTCTAGTGTGGTTCGTTGTTTTTG
CGTGAGCCATGAGAACGAACCATTGAGATCATACTTACTTTGCATGTCACTCAAAAATTTTGCCTCAAAA
CTGGTGAGCTGAATTTTTGCAGTTAAAGCATCGTGTAGTGTTTTTCTTAGTCCGTTATGTAGGTAGGAAT
CTGATGTAATGGTTGTTGGTATTTTGTCACCATTCATTTTTATCTGGTTGTTCTCAAGTTCGGTTACGAG
ATCCATTTGTCTATCTAGTTCAACTTGGAAAATCAACGTATCAGTCGGGCGGCCTCGCTTATCAACCACC
AATTTCATATTGCTGTAAGTGTTTAAATCTTTACTTATTGGTTTCAAAACCCATTGGTTAAGCCTTTTAA
ACTCATGGTAGTTATTTTCAAGCATTAACATGAACTTAAATTCATCAAGGCTAATCTCTATATTTGCCTT
GTGAGTTTTCTTTTGTGTTAGTTCTTTTAATAACCACTCATAAATCCTCATAGAGTATTTGTTTTCAAAA
GACTTAACATGTTCCAGATTATATTTTATGAATTTTTTTAACTGGAAAAGATAAGGCAATATCTCTTCAC
TAAAAACTAATTCTAATTTTTCGCTTGAGAACTTGGCATAGTTTGTCCACTGGAAAATCTCAAAGCCTTT
AACCAAAGGATTCCTGATTTCCACAGTTCTCGTCATCAGCTCTCTGGTTGCTTTAGCTAATACACCATAA
GCATTTTCCCTACTGATGTTCATCATCTGAGCGTATTGGTTATAAGTGAACGATACCGTCCGTTCTTTCC
TTGTAGGGTTTTCAATCGTGGGGTTGAGTAGTGCCACACAGCATAAAATTAGCTTGGTTTCATGCTCCGT
TAAGTCATAGCGACTAATCGCTAGTTCATTTGCTTTGAAAACAACTAATTCAGACATACATCTCAATTGG
TCTAGGTGATTTTAATCACTATACCAATTGAGATGGGCTAGTCAATGATAATTACTAGTCCTTTTCCTTT
GAGTTGTGGGTATCTGTAAATTCTGCTAGACCTTTGCTGGAAAACTTGTAAATTCTGCTAGACCCTCTGT
AAATTCCGCTAGACCTTTGTGTGTTTTTTTTGTTTATATTCAAGTGGTTATAATTTATAGAATAAAGAAA
GAATAAAAAAAGATAAAAAGAATAGATCCCAGCCCTGTGTATAACTCACTACTTTAGTCAGTTCCGCAGT
ATTACAAAAGGATGTCGCAAACGCTGTTTGCTCCTCTACAAAACAGACCTTAAAACCCTAAAGGCTTAAG
TAGCACCCTCGCAAGCTCGGGCAAATCGCTGAATATTCCTTTTGTCTCCGACCATCAGGCACCTGAGTCG
CTGTCTTTTTCGTGACATTCAGTTCGCTGCGCTCACGGCTCTGGCAGTGAATGGGGGTAAATGGCACTAC
AGGCGCCTTTTATGGATTCATGCAAGGAAACTACCCATAATACAAGAAAAGCCCGTCACGGGCTTCTCAG
GGCGTTTTATGGCGGGTCTGCTATGTGGTGCTATCTGACTTTTTGCTGTTCAGCAGTTCCTGCCCTCTGA
TTTTCCAGTCTGACCACTTCGGATTATCCCGTGACAGGTCATTCAGACTGGCTAATGCACCCAGTAAGGC
AGCGGTATCATCAACAGGCTTACCCGTCTTACTGTCCCTAGTGCTTGGATTCTCACCAATAAAAAACGCC
CGGCGGCAACCGAGCGTTCTGAACAAATCCAGATGGAGTTCTGAGGTCATTACTGGATCTATCAACAGGA
GTCCAAGCGAGCTCTCGAACCCCAGAGTCCCGCTCAGAAGAACTCGTCAAGAAGGCGATAGAAGGCGATG
CGCTGCGAATCGGGAGCGGCGATACCGTAAAGCACGAGGAAGCGGTCAGCCCATTCGCCGCCAAGCTCTT
CAGCAATATCACGGGTAGCCAACGCTATGTCCTGATAGCGGTCCGCCACACCCAGCCGGCCACAGTCGAT
GAATCCAGAAAAGCGGCCATTTTCCACCATGATATTCGGCAAGCAGGCATCGCCATGGGTCACGACGAGA
TCCTCGCCGTCGGGCATGCGCGCCTTGAGCCTGGCGAACAGTTCGGCTGGCGCGAGCCCCTGATGCTCTT
CGTCCAGATCATCCTGATCGACAAGACCGGCTTCCATCCGAGTACGTGCTCGCTCGATGCGATGTTTCGC
TTGGTGGTCGAATGGGCAGGTAGCCGGATCAAGCGTATGCAGCCGCCGCATTGCATCAGCCATGATGGAT
ACTTTCTCGGCAGGAGCAAGGTGAGATGACAGGAGATCCTGCCCCGGCACTTCGCCCAATAGCAGCCAGT
CCCTTCCCGCTTCAGTGACAACGTCGAGCACAGCTGCGCAAGGAACGCCCGTCGTGGCCAGCCACGATAG
CCGCGCTGCCTCGTCCTGCAGTTCATTCAGGGCACCGGACAGGTCGGTCTTGACAAAAAGAACCGGGCGC
CCCTGCGCTGACAGCCGGAACACGGCGGCATCAGAGCAGCCGATTGTCTGTTGTGCCCAGTCATAGCCGA
ATAGCCTCTCCACCCAAGCGGCCGGAGAACCTGCGTGCAATCCATCTTGTTCAATCATGCGAAACGATCC
TCATCCTGTCTCTTGATCAGATCTTGATCCCCTGCGCCATCAGATCCTTGGCGGCAAGAAAGCCATCCAG
TTTACTTTGCAGGGCTTCCCAACCTTACCAGAGGGCGCCCCAGCTGGCAAT
